>Addgene plasmid #162736 | pU6 SgRNA GAPDH | depositor full sequence | sequence record 315282 | pU6 SgRNA GAPDH sequence 2280 bps
GACGTCGCTAGCTGTACAAAAAAGCAGGCTTTAAAGGAACCAATTCAGTCGACTGGATCCGGTACCAAGG
TCGGGCAGGAAGAGGGCCTATTTCCCATGATTCCTTCATATTTGCATATACGATACAAGGCTGTTAGAGA
GATAATTAGAATTAATTTGACTGTAAACACAAAGATATTAGTACAAAATACGTGACGTAGAAAGTAATAA
TTTCTTGGGTAGTTTGCAGTTTTAAAATTATGTTTTAAAATGGACTATCATATGCTTACCGTAACTTGAA
AGTATTTCGATTTCTTGGCTTTATATATCTTGTGGAAAGGACGAAACACCGGGTCCAGGGGTCTTACTCC
TGTTTTAGAGCTAGAAATAGCAAGTTAAAATAAGGCTAGTCCGTTATCAACTTGAAAAAGTGGCACCGAG
TCGGTGCTTTTTTTAAGCTTGGGCCGCTCGAGGTACCTCTCTACATATGACATGTGAGCAAAAGGCCAGC
AAAAGGCCAGGAACCGTAAAAAGGCCGCGTTGCTGGCGTTTTTCCATAGGCTCCGCCCCCCTGACGAGCA
TCACAAAAATCGACGCTCAAGTCAGAGGTGGCGAAACCCGACAGGACTATAAAGATACCAGGCGTTTCCC
CCTGGAAGCTCCCTCGTGCGCTCTCCTGTTCCGACCCTGCCGCTTACCGGATACCTGTCCGCCTTTCTCC
CTTCGGGAAGCGTGGCGCTTTCTCATAGCTCACGCTGTAGGTATCTCAGTTCGGTGTAGGTCGTTCGCTC
CAAGCTGGGCTGTGTGCACGAACCCCCCGTTCAGCCCGACCGCTGCGCCTTATCCGGTAACTATCGTCTT
GAGTCCAACCCGGTAAGACACGACTTATCGCCACTGGCAGCAGCCACTGGTAACAGGATTAGCAGAGCGA
GGTATGTAGGCGGTGCTACAGAGTTCTTGAAGTGGTGGCCTAACTACGGCTACACTAGAAGAACAGTATT
TGGTATCTGCGCTCTGCTGAAGCCAGTTACCTTCGGAAAAAGAGTTGGTAGCTCTTGATCCGGCAAACAA
ACCACCGCTGGTAGCGGTGGTTTTTTTGTTTGCAAGCAGCAGATTACGCGCAGAAAAAAAGGATCTCAAG
AAGATCCTTTGATCTTTTCTACGGGGTCTGACGCTCAGTGGAACGAAAACTCACGTTAAGGGATTTTGGT
CATGAGATTATCAAAAAGGATCTTCACCTAGATCCTTTTAAATTAAAAATGAAGTTTTAAATCAATCTAA
AGTATATATGAGTAAACTTGGTCTGACAGTTACCAATGCTTAATCAGTGAGGCACCTATCTCAGCGATCT
GTCTATTTCGTTCATCCATAGTTGCCTGACTCCCCGTCGTGTAGATAACTACGATACGGGAGGGCTTACC
ATCTGGCCCCAGTGCTGCAATGATACCGCGAGACCCACGCTCACCGGCTCCAGATTTATCAGCAATAAAC
CAGCCAGCCGGAAGGGCCGAGCGCAGAAGTGGTCCTGCAACTTTATCCGCCTCCATCCAGTCTATTAATT
GTTGCCGGGAAGCTAGAGTAAGTAGTTCGCCAGTTAATAGTTTGCGCAACGTTGTTGCCATTGCTACAGG
CATCGTGGTGTCACGCTCGTCGTTTGGTATGGCTTCATTCAGCTCCGGTTCCCAACGATCAAGGCGAGTT
ACATGATCCCCCATGTTGTGCAAAAAAGCGGTTAGCTCCTTCGGTCCTCCGATCGTTGTCAGAAGTAAGT
TGGCCGCAGTGTTATCACTCATGGTTATGGCAGCACTGCATAATTCTCTTACTGTCATGCCATCCGTAAG
ATGCTTTTCTGTGACTGGTGAGTACTCAACCAAGTCATTCTGAGAATAGTGTATGCGGCGACCGAGTTGC
TCTTGCCCGGCGTCAATACGGGATAATACCGCGCCACATAGCAGAACTTTAAAAGTGCTCATCATTGGAA
AACGTTCTTCGGGGCGAAAACTCTCAAGGATCTTACCGCTGTTGAGATCCAGTTCGATGTAACCCACTCG
TGCACCCAACTGATCTTCAGCATCTTTTACTTTCACCAGCGTTTCTGGGTGAGCAAAAACAGGAAGGCAA
AATGCCGCAAAAAAGGGAATAAGGGCGACACGGAAATGTTGAATACTCATACTCTTCCTTTTTCAATATT
ATTGAAGCATTTATCAGGGTTATTGTCTCATGAGCGGATACATATTTGAATGTATTTAGAAAAATAAACA
AATAGGGGTTCCGCGCACATTTCCCCGAAAAGTGCCACCT
Features (pLannotate 1.2.2; 6 found; start..end, strand, type, name):
     13..30      +  protein_bind   attB1 (fragment): mutant version of attB; recombination site for the Gateway® BP reaction BP Clonase™
     82..322     +  promoter       U6 promoter: RNA polymerase III promoter for human U6 snRNA
    352..427     +  misc_RNA       gRNA scaffold: guide RNA scaffold for the Streptococcus pyogenes CRISPR/Cas9 system
    531..1119    -  rep_origin     ori: high-copy-number ColE1/pMB1/pBR322/pUC origin of replication
   1290..2150    -  CDS            AmpR: β-lactamase; bla; confers resistance to ampicillin, carbenicillin, and related antibiotics
   2151..2255    -  promoter       AmpR promoter: bla
