>Addgene plasmid #162736 | pU6 SgRNA GAPDH | addgene full sequence | sequence record 320075 | Addgene NGS Result
GAGGGCCTATTTCCCATGATTCCTTCATATTTGCATATACGATACAAGGCTGTTAGAGAGATAATTAGAA
TTAATTTGACTGTAAACACAAAGATATTAGTACAAAATACGTGACGTAGAAAGTAATAATTTCTTGGGTA
GTTTGCAGTTTTAAAATTATGTTTTAAAATGGACTATCATATGCTTACCGTAACTTGAAAGTATTTCGAT
TTCTTGGCTTTATATATCTTGTGGAAAGGACGAAACACCGGTCCAGGGGTCTTACTCCTGTTTTAGAGCT
AGAAATAGCAAGTTAAAATAAGGCTAGTCCGTTATCAACTTGAAAAAGTGGCACCGAGTCGGTGCTTTTT
TTAAGCTTGGGCCGCTCGAGGTACCTCTCTACATATGACATGTGAGCAAAAGGCCAGCAAAAGGCCAGGA
ACCGTAAAAAGGCCGCGTTGCTGGCGTTTTTCCATAGGCTCCGCCCCCCTGACGAGCATCACAAAAATCG
ACGCTCAAGTCAGAGGTGGCGAAACCCGACAGGACTATAAAGATACCAGGCGTTTCCCCCTGGAAGCTCC
CTCGTGCGCTCTCCTGTTCCGACCCTGCCGCTTACCGGATACCTGTCCGCCTTTCTCCCTTCGGGAAGCG
TGGCGCTTTCTCATAGCTCACGCTGTAGGTATCTCAGTTCGGTGTAGGTCGTTCGCTCCAAGCTGGGCTG
TGTGCACGAACCCCCCGTTCAGCCCGACCGCTGCGCCTTATCCGGTAACTATCGTCTTGAGTCCAACCCG
GTAAGACACGACTTATCGCCACTGGCAGCAGCCACTGGTAACAGGATTAGCAGAGCGAGGTATGTAGGCG
GTGCTACAGAGTTCTTGAAGTGGTGGCCTAACTACGGCTACACTAGAAGAACAGTATTTGGTATCTGCGC
TCTGCTGAAGCCAGTTACCTTCGGAAAAAGAGTTGGTAGCTCTTGATCCGGCAAACAAACCACCGCTGGT
AGCGGTGGTTTTTTTGTTTGCAAGCAGCAGATTACGCGCAGAAAAAAAGGATCTCAAGAAGATCCTTTGA
TCTTTTCTACGGGGTCTGACGCTCAGTGGAACGAAAACTCACGTTAAGGGATTTTGGTCATGAGATTATC
AAAAAGGATCTTCACCTAGATCCTTTTAAATTAAAAATGAAGTTTTAAATCAATCTAAAGTATATATGAG
TAAACTTGGTCTGACAGTTACCAATGCTTAATCAGTGAGGCACCTATCTCAGCGATCTGTCTATTTCGTT
CATCCATAGTTGCCTGACTCCCCGTCGTGTAGATAACTACGATACGGGAGGGCTTACCATCTGGCCCCAG
TGCTGCAATGATACCGCGAGACCCACGCTCACCGGCTCCAGATTTATCAGCAATAAACCAGCCAGCCGGA
AGGGCCGAGCGCAGAAGTGGTCCTGCAACTTTATCCGCCTCCATCCAGTCTATTAATTGTTGCCGGGAAG
CTAGAGTAAGTAGTTCGCCAGTTAATAGTTTGCGCAACGTTGTTGCCATTGCTACAGGCATCGTGGTGTC
ACGCTCGTCGTTTGGTATGGCTTCATTCAGCTCCGGTTCCCAACGATCAAGGCGAGTTACATGATCCCCC
ATGTTGTGCAAAAAAGCGGTTAGCTCCTTCGGTCCTCCGATCGTTGTCAGAAGTAAGTTGGCCGCAGTGT
TATCACTCATGGTTATGGCAGCACTGCATAATTCTCTTACTGTCATGCCATCCGTAAGATGCTTTTCTGT
GACTGGTGAGTACTCAACCAAGTCATTCTGAGAATAGTGTATGCGGCGACCGAGTTGCTCTTGCCCGGCG
TCAATACGGGATAATACCGCGCCACATAGCAGAACTTTAAAAGTGCTCATCATTGGAAAACGTTCTTCGG
GGCGAAAACTCTCAAGGATCTTACCGCTGTTGAGATCCAGTTCGATGTAACCCACTCGTGCACCCAACTG
ATCTTCAGCATCTTTTACTTTCACCAGCGTTTCTGGGTGAGCAAAAACAGGAAGGCAAAATGCCGCAAAA
AAGGGAATAAGGGCGACACGGAAATGTTGAATACTCATACTCTTCCTTTTTCAATATTATTGAAGCATTT
ATCAGGGTTATTGTCTCATGAGCGGATACATATTTGAATGTATTTAGAAAAATAAACAAATAGGGGTTCC
GCGCACATTTCCCCGAAAAGTGCCACCTGACGTCGCTAGCTGTACAAAAAAGCAGGCTTTAAAGGAACCA
ATTCAGTCGACTGGATCCGGTACCAAGGTCGGGCAGGAA
Features (pLannotate 1.2.2; 6 found; start..end, strand, type, name):
      1..241     +  promoter       U6 promoter: RNA polymerase III promoter for human U6 snRNA
    270..345     +  misc_RNA       gRNA scaffold: guide RNA scaffold for the Streptococcus pyogenes CRISPR/Cas9 system
    449..1037    -  rep_origin     ori: high-copy-number ColE1/pMB1/pBR322/pUC origin of replication
   1208..2068    -  CDS            AmpR: β-lactamase; bla; confers resistance to ampicillin, carbenicillin, and related antibiotics
   2069..2173    -  promoter       AmpR promoter: bla
   2211..2228    +  protein_bind   attB1 (fragment): mutant version of attB; recombination site for the Gateway® BP reaction BP Clonase™
