[The description below was written by a language model from this plasmid's Addgene catalogue record and pLannotate feature annotations shown in this document.]
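Description:
pU6 SgRNA GAPDH is a small (about 2.3 kb) mammalian CRISPR guide RNA expression plasmid built on the MLM3636/BPK1520 sgRNA cloning backbone. It is maintained in E. coli as a high-copy plasmid through a ColE1/pUC-type origin of replication and is selected with ampicillin via a β-lactamase gene driven by its own bla promoter. It carries no mammalian selection marker, reporter or Cas9 coding sequence, so the nuclease must be supplied from a separate construct or as protein.

The payload is a single RNA polymerase III transcription unit. A human U6 promoter drives a 20-nucleotide spacer targeting human GAPDH, which sits in the short gap between the promoter and the annotated Streptococcus pyogenes Cas9 guide RNA scaffold. Transcription therefore yields a complete single guide RNA that directs SpCas9 to the GAPDH locus. The spacer was inserted between two BsmBI sites, a type IIS strategy in which the recognition sites are lost on cloning, leaving a seamless promoter–spacer–scaffold junction. A short fragment resembling a Gateway attB1 site is also annotated upstream of the U6 promoter; it appears to be a backbone remnant with no stated function here.

Two full sequence records, one supplied by the depositor and one from repository sequencing, differ by a single nucleotide in length and in their start coordinate but show the same six features in the same order. The associated publication concerns a chemogenetic system for examining how Cas9 longevity affects genome editing outcomes, which suggests the plasmid was used to deliver a GAPDH-targeting guide in human cells in such experiments, although the record lists the purpose only as mammalian expression.
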