Addgene plasmid #162736: pU6 SgRNA GAPDH
Purpose: Mammalian expression
Depositing lab: Amit Choudhary. Depositing organization: Broad Institute. Publication: Chemogenetic System Demonstrates That Cas9 Longevity Impacts Genome Editing Outcomes. Sreekanth V, Zhou Q, Kokkonda P, Bermudez-Cabrera HC, Lim D, Law BK, Holmes BR, Chaudhary SK, Pergu R, Leger BS, Walker JA, Gifford DK, Sherwood RI, Choudhary A. ACS Cent Sci. 2020 Dec 23;6(12):2228-2237. doi: 10.1021/acscentsci.0c00129. Epub 2020 Nov 18. PubMed 33376784.
Backbone
  Vector backbone: MLM3636, BPK1520
  Backbone manufacturer: Joung lab (Addgene Plasmid #65777)
  Vector type: Mammalian Expression, CRISPR
Growth in bacteria
  Bacterial resistance: Ampicillin, 100 μg/mL
  Growth temperature: 37°C
  Growth strain: DH5alpha
  Copy number: High Copy
Gene/Insert
  Gene/Insert name: Spacer sequence for GAPDH
  gRNA/shRNA sequence: GGTCCAGGGGTCTTACTCCT
  Species: H. sapiens (human)
  Promoter: U6
  Cloning method: Restriction Enzyme; 5′ cloning site BsmBI (destroyed during cloning); 3′ cloning site BsmBI (destroyed during cloning)
  Sequencing primers: 5′ GACTATCATATGCTTACCGT
Terms and licenses: Academic/Nonprofit Terms; Industry Terms: Not Available to Industry
How to cite: pU6 SgRNA GAPDH was a gift from Amit Choudhary (Addgene plasmid # 162736 ; http://n2t.net/addgene:162736 ; RRID:Addgene_162736)
